Addgene plasmid #118502: pMRE152
Purpose: broad-host range plasmid to constitutively express fluorescent protein genes in bacteria
Depositing lab: Mitja Remus-Emsermann. Depositing organization: University of Canterbury. Publication: Chromatic Bacteria - A Broad Host-Range Plasmid and Chromosomal Insertion Toolbox for Fluorescent Protein Expression in Bacteria. Schlechter RO, Jun H, Bernach M, Oso S, Boyd E, Munoz-Lintz DA, Dobson RCJ, Remus DM, Remus-Emsermann MNP. Front Microbiol. 2018 Dec 12;9:3052. doi: 10.3389/fmicb.2018.03052. eCollection 2018. PubMed 30631309.
Backbone
  Vector backbone: pFru97
  Vector type: Bacterial Expression
  Selectable markers: Chloramphenicol
Growth in bacteria
  Bacterial resistance: Kanamycin, 50 μg/mL
  Growth temperature: 37°C
  Growth strain: E. coli S17-1 lambda pir
  Copy number: High Copy
Gene/Insert
  Gene/Insert name: sGFP2
  Species: Synthetic
  Cloning method: Gibson Cloning
Resource information
  A portion of this plasmid was derived from a plasmid made by: pTriEx-RhoA-wt_mScarlet-I_SGFP2
Terms and licenses: Academic/Nonprofit Terms; Industry Terms: Not Available to Industry
Depositor comments: Please visit https://www.biorxiv.org/content/early/2018/09/07/402172 for bioRxiv preprint.
How to cite: pMRE152 was a gift from Mitja Remus-Emsermann (Addgene plasmid # 118502 ; http://n2t.net/addgene:118502 ; RRID:Addgene_118502)
