[The description below was written by a language model from this plasmid's Addgene catalogue record and pLannotate feature annotations shown in this document.]
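Description:
pMRE152 is a broad-host-range bacterial expression plasmid built on the pFru97 backbone and designed to express a fluorescent protein constitutively in diverse bacteria. It replicates through the pBBR1 origin together with its cognate pBBR1 Rep protein, a system from Bordetella bronchiseptica that functions across many Gram-negative hosts. The record lists it as high copy and as maintained in E. coli S17-1 lambda pir, a strain commonly used as a conjugation donor, although no transfer origin is annotated in the feature table. Selection is by kanamycin, with chloramphenicol as an additional marker. The annotation shows two kanamycin-resistance coding sequences, a Tn5-type neo/nptII and an aphA-3-type KanR. Both lie next to Tn5 transposase fragments, which appear to be remnants of the plasmid's construction history.

The payload is sGFP2, a synthetic green fluorescent protein gene introduced by Gibson cloning and derived from a pTriEx-based source plasmid. The automated annotation labels this reading frame as an enhanced cyan-emitting GFP, most likely because of the close sequence similarity among Aequorea victoria derivatives; the catalogue identity is sGFP2. The gene is followed by a lambda t0 terminator, then by a cat gene with a fragment of its own promoter and an rrnB T1 terminator. Four tandem rrnB T1 terminators lie upstream, presumably insulating the cassette from read-through transcription. The promoter that drives constitutive sGFP2 expression is not named in the record. Small fragments of lacZα, M13 ori, TcR, CmR and ble, along with a T7 promoter, are vector remnants. The plasmid belongs to a toolbox of fluorescent protein constructs for labelling bacteria.
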