Features (pLannotate 1.2.2; 22 found; start..end, strand, type, name):
      1..684     +  CDS            Enhanced Cyan-Emitting GFP: Enhanced Cyan-Emitting GFP is a basic (constitutively fluorescent) cyan fluorescent protein published in 2002, derived from Aequorea victoria.
    701..795     +  terminator     lambda t0 terminator: transcription terminator from phage lambda
    810..838     +  promoter       cat promoter (fragment): promoter of the E. coli cat gene encoding chloramphenicol acetyltransferase
    839..1495    +  CDS            cat: CAT_ECOLX - Experimental evidence at protein level: Swiss-Prot protein existence level 1. This enzyme is an effector of chloramphenicol resistance in bacteria. From Escherichia coli. This protein is used as a marker in many commonly used cloning vectors, such as pACYC184.
   1563..1649    +  terminator     rrnB T1 terminator: Escherichia coli rrnB; transcription terminator T1 from the E. coli rrnB gene
   1699..1815    -  CDS            CmR (fragment): chloramphenicol acetyltransferase; cat; confers resistance to chloramphenicol
   1815..1967    -  CDS            ble (fragment): BLE_KLEPN - Experimental evidence at protein level: Swiss-Prot protein existence level 1. Binding protein with a strong affinity to the bleomycin family of antibiotics. Binds to CL990; an antimitotic-antibiotic compound. From Klebsiella pneumoniae.
   1991..2782    -  CDS            neo: KKA2_KLEPN - Also known as kan, nptII. Experimental evidence at protein level: Swiss-Prot protein existence level 1. Resistance to kanamycin, neomycin, paromomycin, ribostamycin, butirosin and gentamicin B. From Klebsiella pneumoniae.
   2814..3098    -  CDS            tnpA (fragment): TN5P_ECOLX - Also known as tnp. Experimental evidence at protein level: Swiss-Prot protein existence level 1. Mediates transposition of transposon Tn5 by a 'cut and paste' mechanism. First, the monomeric transposase binds the 19 bp inverted DNA repeats flanking the transposon. Then, dimerization of the DNA- bound transposase creates a synaptic DNA complex. After nicking of the first DNA strand, excision of the transposon proceeds through a series of intermediates. The transposase then mediates the insertion of the transposon at a new site by strand transfer. The activity of the wild- type tran
   4262..5033    +  rep_origin     pBBR1 oriV: replication origin of the broad-host-range plasmid pBBR1 from Bordetella bronchiseptica; requires the pBBR1 Rep protein for replication
   5034..5696    +  CDS            pBBR1 Rep: replication protein for the broad-host-range plasmid pBBR1 from Bordetella bronchiseptica
   5757..5826    +  CDS            TcR (fragment): tetracycline efflux protein; tet; confers resistance to tetracycline
   6156..6187    -  CDS            CmR (fragment): chloramphenicol acetyltransferase confers resistance to chloramphenicol
   6187..6264    +  rep_origin     M13 ori (fragment): M13 bacteriophage origin of replication; arrow indicates direction of (+) strand synthesis
   6268..6423    -  CDS            lacZα (fragment): LacZα fragment of β-galactosidase; lacZ fragment
   6431..6449    +  promoter       T7 promoter: promoter for bacteriophage T7 RNA polymerase
   6492..6578    +  terminator     rrnB T1 terminator: Escherichia coli rrnB; transcription terminator T1 from the E. coli rrnB gene
   6675..6761    +  terminator     rrnB T1 terminator: Escherichia coli rrnB; transcription terminator T1 from the E. coli rrnB gene
   6858..6944    +  terminator     rrnB T1 terminator: Escherichia coli rrnB; transcription terminator T1 from the E. coli rrnB gene
   7041..7127    +  terminator     rrnB T1 terminator: Escherichia coli rrnB; transcription terminator T1 from the E. coli rrnB gene
   7283..8077    +  CDS            KanR: aminoglycoside phosphotransferase; aphA-3; confers resistance to kanamycin
   8085..8402    +  CDS            tnpA (fragment): TN5P_ECOLX - Also known as tnp. Experimental evidence at protein level: Swiss-Prot protein existence level 1. Mediates transposition of transposon Tn5 by a 'cut and paste' mechanism. First, the monomeric transposase binds the 19 bp inverted DNA repeats flanking the transposon. Then, dimerization of the DNA- bound transposase creates a synaptic DNA complex. After nicking of the first DNA strand, excision of the transposon proceeds through a series of intermediates. The transposase then mediates the insertion of the transposon at a new site by strand transfer. The activity of the wild- type tran
>Addgene plasmid #118502 | pMRE152 | addgene full sequence | sequence record 226580 | Addgene NGS Result
ATGAGCAAGGGCGAGGAGCTGTTCACCGGGGTGGTGCCCATCCTGGTCGAGCTGGACGGCGACGTAAACG
GCCACAAGTTCAGCGTGTCCGGCGAGGGCGAGGGCGATGCCACCTACGGCAAGCTGACCCTGAAGTTCAT
CTGCACCACCGGCAAGCTGCCCGTGCCCTGGCCCACCCTCGTGACCACCCTGACCTACGGCGTGCAGTGC
TTCGCCCGCTACCCCGACCACATGAAGCAGCACGACTTCTTCAAGTCCGCCATGCCCGAAGGCTACGTCC
AGGAGCGCACCATCTTCTTCAAGGACGACGGCAACTACAAGACCCGCGCCGAGGTGAAGTTCGAGGGCGA
CACCCTGGTGAACCGCATCGAGCTGAAGGGCATCGACTTCAAGGAGGACGGCAACATCCTGGGGCACAAG
CTGGAGTACAACTACAACAGCCACAACGTCTATATCACCGCCGACAAGCAGAAGAACGGCATCAAGGCCA
ACTTCAAGATCCGCCACAACATCGAGGACGGCGGCGTGCAGCTCGCCGACCACTACCAGCAGAACACCCC
CATCGGCGACGGCCCCGTGCTGCTGCCCGACAACCACTACCTGAGCACCCAGTCCAAGCTGAGCAAAGAC
CCCAACGAGAAGCGCGATCACATGGTCCTGCTGGAGTTCGTGACCGCCGCCGGGTAATTAGCTGAGCTTG
GACTCCTGTTGATAGATCCAGTAATGACCTCAGAACTCCATCTGGATTTGTTCAGAACGCTCGGTTGCCG
CCGGGCGTTTTTTATTGGTGAGAATCCAAGCTAGCTTGGCGAGATTTTCAGGAGCTAAGGAAGCTAAAAT
GGAGAAAAAAATCACTGGATATACCACCGTTGATATATCCCAATGGCATCGTAAAGAACATTTTGAGGCA
TTTCAGTCAGTTGCTCAATGTACCTATAACCAGACCGTTCAGCTGGATATTACGGCCTTTTTAAAGACCG
TAAAGAAAAATAAGCACAAGTTTTATCCGGCCTTTATTCACATTCTTGCCCGCCTGATGAATGCTCATCC
GGAATTTCGTATGGCAATGAAAGACGGTGAGCTGGTGATATGGGATAGTGTTCACCCTTGTTACACCGTT
TTCCATGAGCAAACTGAAACGTTTTCATCGCTCTGGAGTGAATACCACGACGATTTCCGGCAGTTTCTAC
ACATATATTCGCAAGATGTGGCGTGTTACGGTGAAAACCTGGCCTATTTCCCTAAAGGGTTTATTGAGAA
TATGTTTTTCGTCTCAGCCAATCCCTGGGTGAGTTTCACCAGTTTTGATTTAAACGTGGCCAATATGGAC
AACTTCTTCGCCCCCGTTTTCACCATGGGCAAATATTATACGCAAGGCGACAAGGTGCTGATGCCGCTGG
CGATTCAGGTTCATCATGCCGTTTGTGATGGCTTCCATGTCGGCAGAATGCTTAATGAATTACAACAGTA
CTGCGATGAGTGGCAGGGCGGGGCGTAATTTTTTTAAGGCAGTTATTGGTGCCCTTAAACGCCTGGGGTA
ATGACTCTCTAGCTTGAGGCATCAAATAAAACGAAAGGCTCAGTCGAAAGACTGGGCCTTTCGTTTTATC
TGTTGTTTGTCGGTGAACGCTCTCCTGAGTAGGACAAATCCGCCGCTAGGAGCTTGCGGCCGCCAGTGTG
ATGGATATCTGCATAAAAACTGTTGTAATTCATTAAGCATTCTGCCGACATGGAAGCCATCACAAACGGC
ATGATGAACCTGAATCGCCAGCGGCATCAGCACCTTGTCGCCTTGCGTATAATATTTGCCCATGGGGGTG
GGCGAAGAACTCCAGCATGAGATCCCCGCGCTGGAGGATCATCCAGCCGGCGTCCCGGAAAACGATTCCG
AAGCCCAACCTTTCATAGAAGGCGGCGGTGGAATCGAAATCTCGTGATGGCAGGTTGGGCGTCGCTTGGT
CGGTCATTTCGAACCCCAGAGTCCCGCTCAGAAGAACTCGTCAAGAAGGCGATAGAAGGCGATGCGCTGC
GAATCGGGAGCGGCGATACCGTAAAGCACGAGGAAGCGGTCAGCCCATTCGCCGCCAAGCTCTTCAGCAA
TATCACGGGTAGCCAACGCTATGTCCTGATAGCGGTCCGCCACACCCAGCCGGCCACAGTCGATGAATCC
AGAAAAGCGGCCATTTTCCACCATGATATTCGGCAAGCAGGCATCGCCATGGGTCACGACGAGATCCTCG
CCGTCGGGCATGCGCGCCTTGAGCCTGGCGAACAGTTCGGCTGGCGCGAGCCCCTGATGCTCTTCGTCCA
GATCATCCTGATCGACAAGACCGGCTTCCATCCGAGTACGTGCTCGCTCGATGCGATGTTTCGCTTGGTG
GTCGAATGGGCAGGTAGCCGGATCAAGCGTATGCAGCCGCCGCATTGCATCAGCCATGATGGATACTTTC
TCGGCAGGAGCAAGGTGAGATGACAGGAGATCCTGCCCCGGCACTTCGCCCAATAGCAGCCAGTCCCTTC
CCGCTTCAGTGACAACGTCGAGCACAGCTGCGCAAGGAACGCCCGTCGTGGCCAGCCACGATAGCCGCGC
TGCCTCGTCCTGCAGTTCATTCAGGGCACCGGACAGGTCGGTCTTGACAAAAAGAACCGGGCGCCCCTGC
GCTGACAGCCGGAACACGGCGGCATCAGAGCAGCCGATTGTCTGTTGTGCCCAGTCATAGCCGAATAGCC
TCTCCACCCAAGCGGCCGGAGAACCTGCGTGCAATCCATCTTGTTCAATCATGCGAAACGATCCTCATCC
TGTCTCTTGATCAGATCTTGATCCCCTGCGCCATCAGATCCTTGGCGGCAAGAAAGCCATCCAGTTTACT
TTGCAGGGCTTCCCAACCTTACCAGAGGGCGCCCCAGCTGGCAATTCCGGTTCGCTTGCTGTCCATAAAA
CCGCCCAGTCTAGCTATCGCCATGTAAGCCCACTGCAAGCTACCTGCTTTCTCTTTGCGCTTGCGTTTTC
CCTTGTCCAGATAGCCCAGTAGCTGACATTCATCCCAGGTGGCACTTTTCGGGGAAATGTGCGCGCCCGC
GTTCCTGCTGGCGCTGGGCCTGTTTCTGGCGCTGGACTTCCCGCTGTTCCGTCAGCAGCTTTTCGCCCAC
GGCCTTGATGATCGCGGCGGCCTTGGCCTGCATATCCCGATTCAACGGCCCCAGGGCGTCCAGAACGGGC
TTCAGGCGCTCCCGAAGGTCTCGGGCCGTCTCTTGGGCTTGATCGGCCTTCTTGCGCATCTCACGCGCTC
CTGCGGCGGCCTGTAGGGCAGGCTCATACCCCTGCCGAACCGCTTTTGTCAGCCGGTCGGCCACGGCTTC
CGGCGTCTCAACGCGCTTTGAGATTCCCAGCTTTTCGGCCAATCCCTGCGGTGCATAGGCGCGTGGCTCG
ACCGCTTGCGGGCTGATGGTGACGTGGCCCACTGGTGGCCGCTCCAGGGCCTCGTAGAACGCCTGAATGC
GCGTGTGACGTGCCTTGCTGCCCTCGATGCCCCGTTGCAGCCCTAGATCGGCCACAGCGGCCGCAAACGT
GGTCTGGTCGCGGGTCATCTGCGCTTTGTTGCCGATGAACTCCTTGGCCGACAGCCTGCCGTCCTGCGTC
AGCGGCACCACGAACGCGGTCATGTGCGGGCTGGTTTCGTCACGGTGGATGCTGGCCGTCACGATGCGAT
CCGCCCCGTACTTGTCCGCCAGCCACTTGTGCGCCTTCTCGAAGAACGCCGCCTGCTGTTCTTGGCTGGC
CGACTTCCACCATTCCGGGCTGGCCGTCATGACGTACTCGACCGCCAACACAGCGTCCTTGCGCCGCTTC
TCTGGCAGCAACTCGCGCAGTCGGCCCATCGCTTCATCGGTGCTGCTGGCCGCCCAGTGCTCGTTCTCTG
GCGTCCTGCTGGCGTCAGCGTTGGGCGTCTCGCGCTCGCGGTAGGCGTGCTTGAGACTGGCCGCCACGTT
GCCCATTTTCGCCAGCTTCTTGCATCGCATGATCGCGTATGCCGCCATGCCTGCCCCTCCCTTTTGGTGT
CCAACCGGCTCGACGGGGGCAGCGCAAGGCGGTGCCTCCGGCGGGCCACTCAATGCTTGAGTATACTCAC
TAGACTTTGCTTCGCAAAGTCGTGACCGCCTACGGCGGCTGCGGCGCCCTACGGGCTTGCTCTCCGGGCT
TCGCCCTGCGCGGTCGCTGCGCTCCCTTGCCAGCCCGTGGATATGTGGACGATGGCCGCGAGCGGCCACC
GGCTGGCTCGCTTCGCTCGGCCCGTGGACAACCCTGCTGGACAAGCTGATGGACAGGCTGCGCCTGCCCA
CGAGCTTGACCACAGGGATTGCCCACCGGCTACCCAGCCTTCGACCACATACCCACCGGCTCCAACTGCG
CGGCCTGCGGCCTTGCCCCATCAATTTTTTTAATTTTCTCTGGGGAAAAGCCTCCGGCCTGCGGCCTGCG
CGCTTCGCTTGCCGGTTGGACACCAAGTGGAAGGCGGGTCAAGGCTCGCGCAGCGACCGCGCAGCGGCTT
GGCCTTGACGCGCCTGGAACGACCCAAGCCTATGCGAGTGGGGGCAGTCGAAGGGCGAAGCCCGCCCGCC
TGCCCCCCGAGCCTCACGGCGGCGAGTGCGGGGGTTCCAAGGGGGCAGCGCCACCTTGGGCAAGGCCGAA
GGCCGCGCAGTCGATCAACAAGCCCCGGAGGGGCCACTTTTTGCCGGAGGGGGAGCCGCGCCGAAGGCGT
GGGGGAACCCCGCAGGGGTGCCCTTCTTTGGGCACCAAAGAACTAGATATAGGGCGAAATGCGAAAGACT
TAAAAATCAACAACTTAAAAAAGGGGGGTACGCAACAGCTCATTGCGGCACCCCCCGCAATAGCTCATTG
CGTAGGTTAAAGAAAATCTGTAATTGACTGCCACTTTTACGCAACGCATAATTGTTGTCGCGCTGCCGAA
AAGTTGCAGCTGATTGCGCATGGTGCCGCAACCGTGCGGCACCCCTACCGCATGGAGATAAGCATGGCCA
CGCAGTCCAGAGAAATCGGCATTCAAGCCAAGAACAAGCCCGGTCACTGGGTGCAAACGGAACGCAAAGC
GCATGAGGCGTGGGCCGGGCTTATTGCGAGGAAACCCACGGCGGCAATGCTGCTGCATCACCTCGTGGCG
CAGATGGGCCACCAGAACGCCGTGGTGGTCAGCCAGAAGACACTTTCCAAGCTCATCGGACGTTCTTTGC
GGACGGTCCAATACGCAGTCAAGGACTTGGTGGCCGAGCGCTGGATCTCCGTCGTGAAGCTCAACGGCCC
CGGCACCGTGTCGGCCTACGTGGTCAATGACCGCGTGGCGTGGGGCCAGCCCCGCGACCAGTTGCGCCTG
TCGGTGTTCAGTGCCGCCGTGGTGGTTGATCACGACGACCAGGACGAATCGCTGTTGGGGCATGGCGACC
TGCGCCGCATCCCGACCCTGTATCCGGGCGAGCAGCAACTACCGACCGGCCCCGGCGAGGAGCCGCCCAG
CCAGCCCGGCATTCCGGGCATGGAACCAGACCTGCCAGCCTTGACCGAAACGGAGGAATGGGAACGGCGC
GGGCAGCAGCGCCTGCCGATGCCCGATGAGCCGTGTTTTCTGGACGATGGCGAGCCGTTGGAGCCGCCGA
CACGGGTCACGCTGCCGCGCCGGTAGCACTTGGGTTGCGCAGCAACCCGTAAGTGCGCTGTTCCAGACTA
TCGGCTGTAGCCGCCTCGCCGCCCTATACCTTGTCTGCCTCCCCGCGTTGCGTCGCGGTGCATGGAGCCG
GGCCACCTCGACCTGAATGGAAGCCGGCGGCACCTCGCTAACGGATTCACCGTTTTTATCAGGCTCTGGG
AGGCAGAATAAATGATCATATCGTCAATTATTACCTCCACGGGGAGAGCCTGAGCAAACTGGCCTCAGGC
ATTTGAGAAGCACACGGTCACACTGCTTCCGGTAGTCAATAAACCGGTAAACCAGCAATAGACATAAGCG
GCTATTTAACGACCCTGCCCTGAACCGACGACCGGGTCGAATTTGCTTTCGAATTTCTGCCATTCATCCG
CTTATTATCACTTATTCAGGCGTAGCAACCAGGCGTTTAAGGGCACCAATAACTGCCTTAAAAAAATTAC
GCCCCGCCCTGCCACTCATCGCAGTACGGCCTATTGGTTAAAAAATGAGCTGATTTAACAAAAATTTAAC
GCGAATTTTAACAAAATATTAACGCTTACAATTTCCATTCGCCATTCAGGCTGCGCAACTGTTGGGAAGG
GCGATCGGTGCGGGCCTCTTCGCTATTACGCCAGCTGGCGAAAGGGGGATGTGCTGCAAGGCGATTAAGT
TGGGTAACGCCAGGGTTTTCCCAGTCACGACGTTGTAAAACGACGGCCAGTGAGCGCGCGTAATACGACT
CACTATAGGGCGAATTGGAGCTGGGGCCGCAATTCCCAATTCCCCAGGCATCAAATAAAACGAAAGGCTC
AGTCGAAAGACTGGGCCTTTCGTTTTATCTGTTGTTTGTCGGTGAACGCTCTCCTGAGTAGGACAAATCC
GCCGGGAGCGGATTTGAACGTTGCGAAGCAACGGCCCGGAGGGTGGCGGGCAGGACGCCCGCCATAAACT
GCCAGGAATTAATTCCCCAGGCATCAAATAAAACGAAAGGCTCAGTCGAAAGACTGGGCCTTTCGTTTTA
TCTGTTGTTTGTCGGTGAACGCTCTCCTGAGTAGGACAAATCCGCCGGGAGCGGATTTGAACGTTGCGAA
GCAACGGCCCGGAGGGTGGCGGGCAGGACGCCCGCCATAAACTGCCAGGAATTAATTCCCCAGGCATCAA
ATAAAACGAAAGGCTCAGTCGAAAGACTGGGCCTTTCGTTTTATCTGTTGTTTGTCGGTGAACGCTCTCC
TGAGTAGGACAAATCCGCCGGGAGCGGATTTGAACGTTGCGAAGCAACGGCCCGGAGGGTGGCGGGCAGG
ACGCCCGCCATAAACTGCCAGGAATTAATTCCCCAGGCATCAAATAAAACGAAAGGCTCAGTCGAAAGAC
TGGGCCTTTCGTTTTATCTGTTGTTTGTCGGTGAACGCTCTCCTGAGTAGGACAAATCCGCCGGGAGCGG
ATTTGAACGTTGCGAAGCAACGGCCCGGAGGGTGGCGGGCAGGACGCCCGCCATAAACTGCCAGGAATTG
GGGATCGGATTCGAGCTAAGAATTCCCTTGGGGTATCTTTAAATACTGTAGAAAAGAGGAAGGAAATAAT
AAATGGCTAAAATGAGAATATCACCGGAATTGAAAAAACTGATCGAAAAATACCGCTGCGTAAAAGATAC
GGAAGGAATGTCTCCTGCTAAGGTATATAAGCTGGTGGGAGAAAATGAAAACCTATATTTAAAAATGACG
GACAGCCGGTATAAAGGGACCACCTATGATGTGGAACGGGAAAAGGACATGATGCTATGGCTGGAAGGAA
AGCTGCCTGTTCCAAAGGTCCTGCACTTTGAACGGCATGATGGCTGGAGCAATCTGCTCATGAGTGAGGC
CGATGGCGTCCTTTGCTCGGAAGAGTATGAAGATGGACAAAGCCCTGAAAAGATTATCGAGCTGTATGCG
GAGTGCATCAGGCTCTTTCACTCCATCGACATATCGGATTGTCCCTATACGAATAGCTTAGACAGCCGCT
TAGCCGAATTGGATTACTTACTGAATAACGATCTGGCCGATGTGGATTGCGAAAACTGGGAAGAAGACAC
TCCATTTAAAGATCCGCGCGAGCTGTATGATTTTTTAAAGACGGAAAAGCCCGAAGAGGAACTTGTCTTT
TCCCACGGCGACCTGGGAGACAGCAACATCTTTGTGAAAGATGGCAAAGTAAGTGGCTTTATTGATCTTG
GGAGAAGCGGCAGGGCGGACAAGTGGTATGACATTGCCTTCTGCGTCCGGTCGATCAGGGAGGATGTCGG
GGAAGAACAGTATGTCGAGCTATTTTTTGACTTACTGGGGATCAAGCCTGATTGGGAGAAAATAAAATAT
TATATTTTACTGGATGAATTGTTTTAGAGCTCGCACGCTGCCGCAAGCACTCAGGGCGCAAGGGCTGCTA
AAGGAAGCGGAACACGTAGAAAGCCAGTCCGCAGAAACGGTGCTGACCCCGGATGAATGTCAGCTACTGG
GCTATCTGGACAAGGGAAAACGCAAGCGCAAAGAGAAAGCAGGTAGCTTGCAGTGGGCTTACATGGCGAT
AGCTAGACTGGGCGGTTTTATGGACAGCAAGCGAACCGGAATTGCCAGCTGGGGCGCCCTCTGGTAAGGT
TGGGAAGCCCTGCAAAGTAAACTGGATGGCTTTCTTGCCGCCAAGGATCTGATGGCGCAGGGGATCAAGA
TCTGATCAAGAGACAGGATACTAGTGGAGGAAGAAAAA
